Addgene plasmid #77903: PIP4K2B gRNA (BRDN0001147019)
Purpose: 3rd generation lentiviral gRNA plasmid targeting human PIP4K2B
Depositing lab: John Doench & David Root. Depositing organization: Broad Institute. Publication: Optimized sgRNA design to maximize activity and minimize off-target effects of CRISPR-Cas9. Doench JG, Fusi N, Sullender M, Hegde M, Vaimberg EW, Donovan KF, Smith I, Tothova Z, Wilen C, Orchard R, Virgin HW, Listgarten J, Root DE. Nat Biotechnol. 2016 Jan 18. doi: 10.1038/nbt.3437. PubMed 26780180.
Backbone
  Vector backbone: lentiGuide-Puro
  Backbone manufacturer: Zhang Lab (Addgene plasmid # 52963)
  Vector type: Mammalian Expression, Lentiviral, CRISPR
  Selectable markers: Puromycin
Growth in bacteria
  Bacterial resistance: Ampicillin, 100 μg/mL
  Growth temperature: 37°C
  Growth strain: DH5alpha
  Copy number: High Copy
Gene/Insert
  Gene/Insert name: PIP4K2B (alt names: PIP4K2B; NM_003559.4)
  gRNA/shRNA sequence: GAAGGGCAGAAGCTGCATGT
  Species: H. sapiens (human)
  Entrez Gene: PIP4K2B (a.k.a. PI5P4KB, PIP5K2B, PIP5KIIB, PIP5KIIbeta, PIP5P4KB)
  Promoter: hU6
  Cloning method: Unknown
  Sequencing primers: 5′ U6-F; 3′ pS2-R
Terms and licenses: Academic/Nonprofit Terms; Industry Terms: Not Available to Industry
Depositor comments: The gRNA was designed to target the following Genbank reference sequence(s): NM_003559.4. Note that this plasmid does NOT contain Cas9. It should be used in conjunction with lentiCas9-Blast (Addgene #52962) or otherwise with cell lines already expressing Cas9. Browse the full kinome gRNA library at http://www.addgene.org/pooled-library/broadgpp-human-kinome/ or visit http://www.broadinstitute.org/rnai/public/ for detailed protocols and information.
How to cite: PIP4K2B gRNA (BRDN0001147019) was a gift from John Doench & David Root (Addgene plasmid # 77903 ; http://n2t.net/addgene:77903 ; RRID:Addgene_77903)
