[The description below was written by a language model from this plasmid's Addgene catalogue record and pLannotate feature annotations shown in this document.]
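Description:
PIP4K2B gRNA (BRDN0001147019) is a third-generation lentiviral CRISPR guide plasmid built on the lentiGuide-Puro backbone and designed to target human PIP4K2B, which encodes a phosphatidylinositol-5-phosphate 4-kinase. It is propagated in E. coli as a high-copy plasmid through a ColE1/pUC-type origin with ampicillin (β-lactamase) selection. The backbone also carries an f1 origin, an SV40 origin and poly(A) signal, and remnants of a lac/T7/T3 cloning region.

The viral genome is arranged in the usual self-inactivating format. An RSV promoter fused to a truncated HIV-1 5' LTR drives Tat-independent production of genomic RNA in packaging cells. It is followed by the Ψ packaging signal with a partial gag sequence, the Rev response element for nuclear export, a cPPT/CTS and a ΔU3 3' LTR that inactivates the LTR promoter after integration.

Two expression units sit between the LTRs. A human U6 RNA polymerase III promoter transcribes the PIP4K2B-specific spacer joined to the Streptococcus pyogenes Cas9 guide RNA scaffold. An EF-1α core promoter with its intron A drives puromycin N-acetyltransferase for selecting transduced mammalian cells, and a downstream WPRE enhances transcript expression.

The plasmid does not encode Cas9, so it is meant to be used with a separate Cas9 lentivector or in cells that already express Cas9, typically for gene knockout. The guide was designed against the PIP4K2B reference transcript and belongs to a human kinome guide collection associated with work on optimised sgRNA design rules. The cloning method is not recorded.
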