Features (pLannotate 1.2.2; 29 found; start..end, strand, type, name):
     14..80      +  CDS            small t antigen (fragment): SV40 (simian virus 40) small t antigen
    106..317     +  promoter       EF-1α core promoter: core promoter for human elongation factor EF-1α
    318..1256    +  intron         EF-1α intron A: intron upstream of the start codon of human EF-1α
   1278..1877    +  CDS            PuroR (fragment): puromycin N-acetyltransferase; pac from Streptomyces; confers resistance to puromycin
   1893..2481    +  misc_feature   WPRE: woodchuck hepatitis virus posttranscriptional regulatory element
   2532..2551    +  misc_feature   cPPT/CTS (fragment): central polypurine tract and central termination sequence of HIV-1
   2553..2786    +  LTR            3' LTR (ΔU3): self-inactivating 3' long terminal repeat (LTR) from HIV-1
   2864..2985    +  polyA_signal   SV40 poly(A) signal: SV40 polyadenylation signal
   3025..3160    +  rep_origin     SV40 ori: SV40 origin of replication
   3181..3199    -  promoter       T7 promoter: promoter for bacteriophage T7 RNA polymerase
   3207..3362    +  CDS            lacZα (fragment): LacZα fragment of β-galactosidase; lacZ fragment
   3367..3795    +  rep_origin     f1 ori (sequence partly withheld): f1 bacteriophage origin of replication; arrow indicates direction of (+) strand synthesis
   3848..3952    +  promoter       AmpR promoter: bla
   3953..4813    +  CDS            AmpR: β-lactamase; bla; confers resistance to ampicillin, carbenicillin, and related antibiotics
   4984..5572    +  rep_origin     ori: high-copy-number ColE1/pMB1/pBR322/pUC origin of replication
   5755..5847    +  CDS            lacI (fragment): lac repressor; lacI; The lac repressor binds to the lac operator to inhibit transcription in E. coli. This inhibition can be relieved by adding lactose or isopropyl-β-D-thiogalactopyranoside (IPTG).
   5860..5881    +  protein_bind   CAP binding site: CAP binding activates transcription in the presence of cAMP. E. coli catabolite activator protein
   5896..5926    +  promoter       lac promoter: promoter for the E. coli lac operon
   5934..5950    +  protein_bind   lac operator: The lac repressor binds to the lac operator to inhibit transcription in E. coli. This inhibition can be relieved by adding lactose or isopropyl-β-D-thiogalactopyranoside (IPTG). lac repressor encoded by lacI
   5995..6013    +  promoter       T3 promoter: promoter for bacteriophage T3 RNA polymerase
   6041..6267    +  promoter       RSV promoter: Rous sarcoma virus enhancer/promoter
   6268..6448    +  LTR            5' LTR (truncated): truncated 5' long terminal repeat (LTR) from HIV-1
   6495..6620    +  misc_feature   HIV-1 Ψ: packaging signal of human immunodeficiency virus type 1
   6604..6967    +  CDS            HIV-1 gag (fragment): gag protein from human immunodeficiency virus 1; gag
   7113..7346    +  misc_feature   RRE: The Rev response element (RRE) of HIV-1 allows for Rev-dependent mRNA export from the nucleus to the cytoplasm.
   7723..7749    +  CDS            Rev (fragment): human immunodeficiency virus 1 (HIV-1) Rev protein; rev; enhances nuclear export of unspliced and incompletely spliced viral mRNAs
   7753..7993    +  promoter       U6 promoter: RNA polymerase III promoter for human U6 snRNA
   8023..8098    +  misc_RNA       gRNA scaffold: guide RNA scaffold for the Streptococcus pyogenes CRISPR/Cas9 system
   8154..8271    +  misc_feature   cPPT/CTS: central polypurine tract and central termination sequence of HIV-1
>Addgene plasmid #77903 | PIP4K2B gRNA (BRDN0001147019) | addgene full sequence | sequence record 188622 | Addgene Assembled Sequence
CCCGGGTGCAAAGATGGATAAAGTTTTAAACAGAGAGGAATCTTTGCAGCTAATGGACCTTCTAGGTCTT
GAAAGGAGTGGGAATTGGCTCCGGTGCCCGTCAGTGGGCAGAGCGCACATCGCCCACAGTCCCCGAGAAG
TTGGGGGGAGGGGTCGGCAATTGATCCGGTGCCTAGAGAAGGTGGCGCGGGGTAAACTGGGAAAGTGATG
TCGTGTACTGGCTCCGCCTTTTTCCCGAGGGTGGGGGAGAACCGTATATAAGTGCAGTAGTCGCCGTGAA
CGTTCTTTTTCGCAACGGGTTTGCCGCCAGAACACAGGTAAGTGCCGTGTGTGGTTCCCGCGGGCCTGGC
CTCTTTACGGGTTATGGCCCTTGCGTGCCTTGAATTACTTCCACCTGGCTGCAGTACGTGATTCTTGATC
CCGAGCTTCGGGTTGGAAGTGGGTGGGAGAGTTCGAGGCCTTGCGCTTAAGGAGCCCCTTCGCCTCGTGC
TTGAGTTGAGGCCTGGCCTGGGCGCTGGGGCCGCCGCGTGCGAATCTGGTGGCACCTTCGCGCCTGTCTC
GCTGCTTTCGATAAGTCTCTAGCCATTTAAAATTTTTGATGACCTGCTGCGACGCTTTTTTTCTGGCAAG
ATAGTCTTGTAAATGCGGGCCAAGATCTGCACACTGGTATTTCGGTTTTTGGGGCCGCGGGCGGCGACGG
GGCCCGTGCGTCCCAGCGCACATGTTCGGCGAGGCGGGGCCTGCGAGCGCGGCCACCGAGAATCGGACGG
GGGTAGTCTCAAGCTGGCCGGCCTGCTCTGGTGCCTGGCCTCGCGCCGCCGTGTATCGCCCCGCCCTGGG
CGGCAAGGCTGGCCCGGTCGGCACCAGTTGCGTGAGCGGAAAGATGGCCGCTTCCCGGCCCTGCTGCAGG
GAGCTCAAAATGGAGGACGCGGCGCTCGGGAGAGCGGGCGGGTGAGTCACCCACACAAAGGAAAAGGGCC
TTTCCGTCCTCAGCCGTCGCTTCATGTGACTCCACGGAGTACCGGGCGCCGTCCAGGCACCTCGATTAGT
TCTCGAGCTTTTGGAGTACGTCGTCTTTAGGTTGGGGGGAGGGGTTTTATGCGATGGAGTTTCCCCACAC
TGAGTGGGTGGAGACTGAAGTTAGGCCAGCTTGGCACTTGATGTAATTCTCCTTGGAATTTGCCCTTTTT
GAGTTTGGATCTTGGTTCATTCTCAAGCCTCAGACAGTGGTTCAAAGTTTTTTTCTTCCATTTCAGGTGT
CGTGACGTACGGCCACCATGACCGAGTACAAGCCCACGGTGCGCCTCGCCACCCGCGACGACGTCCCCAG
GGCCGTACGCACCCTCGCCGCCGCGTTCGCCGACTACCCCGCCACGCGCCACACCGTCGATCCGGACCGC
CACATCGAGCGGGTCACCGAGCTGCAAGAACTCTTCCTCACGCGCGTCGGGCTCGACATCGGCAAGGTGT
GGGTCGCGGACGACGGCGCCGCCGTGGCGGTCTGGACCACGCCGGAGAGCGTCGAAGCGGGGGCGGTGTT
CGCCGAGATCGGCCCGCGCATGGCCGAGTTGAGCGGTTCCCGGCTGGCCGCGCAGCAACAGATGGAAGGC
CTCCTGGCGCCGCACCGGCCCAAGGAGCCCGCGTGGTTCCTGGCCACCGTCGGAGTCTCGCCCGACCACC
AGGGCAAGGGTCTGGGCAGCGCCGTCGTGCTCCCCGGAGTGGAGGCGGCCGAGCGCGCCGGGGTGCCCGC
CTTCCTGGAGACCTCCGCGCCCCGCAACCTCCCCTTCTACGAGCGGCTCGGCTTCACCGTCACCGCCGAC
GTCGAGGTGCCCGAAGGACCGCGCACCTGGTGCATGACCCGCAAGCCCGGTGCCTGAACGCGTTAAGTCG
ACAATCAACCTCTGGATTACAAAATTTGTGAAAGATTGACTGGTATTCTTAACTATGTTGCTCCTTTTAC
GCTATGTGGATACGCTGCTTTAATGCCTTTGTATCATGCTATTGCTTCCCGTATGGCTTTCATTTTCTCC
TCCTTGTATAAATCCTGGTTGCTGTCTCTTTATGAGGAGTTGTGGCCCGTTGTCAGGCAACGTGGCGTGG
TGTGCACTGTGTTTGCTGACGCAACCCCCACTGGTTGGGGCATTGCCACCACCTGTCAGCTCCTTTCCGG
GACTTTCGCTTTCCCCCTCCCTATTGCCACGGCGGAACTCATCGCCGCCTGCCTTGCCCGCTGCTGGACA
GGGGCTCGGCTGTTGGGCACTGACAATTCCGTGGTGTTGTCGGGGAAATCATCGTCCTTTCCTTGGCTGC
TCGCCTGTGTTGCCACCTGGATTCTGCGCGGGACGTCCTTCTGCTACGTCCCTTCGGCCCTCAATCCAGC
GGACCTTCCTTCCCGCGGCCTGCTGCCGGCTCTGCGGCCTCTTCCGCGTCTTCGCCTTCGCCCTCAGACG
AGTCGGATCTCCCTTTGGGCCGCCTCCCCGCGTCGACTTTAAGACCAATGACTTACAAGGCAGCTGTAGA
TCTTAGCCACTTTTTAAAAGAAAAGGGGGGACTGGAAGGGCTAATTCACTCCCAACGAAGACAAGATCTG
CTTTTTGCTTGTACTGGGTCTCTCTGGTTAGACCAGATCTGAGCCTGGGAGCTCTCTGGCTAACTAGGGA
ACCCACTGCTTAAGCCTCAATAAAGCTTGCCTTGAGTGCTTCAAGTAGTGTGTGCCCGTCTGTTGTGTGA
CTCTGGTAACTAGAGATCCCTCAGACCCTTTTAGTCAGTGTGGAAAATCTCTAGCAGTACGTATAGTAGT
TCATGTCATCTTATTATTCAGTATTTATAACTTGCAAAGAAATGAATATCAGAGAGTGAGAGGAACTTGT
TTATTGCAGCTTATAATGGTTACAAATAAAGCAATAGCATCACAAATTTCACAAATAAAGCATTTTTTTC
ACTGCATTCTAGTTGTGGTTTGTCCAAACTCATCAATGTATCTTATCATGTCTGGCTCTAGCTATCCCGC
CCCTAACTCCGCCCATCCCGCCCCTAACTCCGCCCAGTTCCGCCCATTCTCCGCCCCATGGCTGACTAAT
TTTTTTTATTTATGCAGAGGCCGAGGCCGCCTCGGCCTCTGAGCTATTCCAGAAGTAGTGAGGAGGCTTT
TTTGGAGGCCTAGGGACGTACCCAATTCGCCCTATAGTGAGTCGTATTACGCGCGCTCACTGGCCGTCGT
TTTACAACGTCGTGACTGGGAAAACCCTGGCGTTACCCAACTTAATCGCCTTGCAGCACATCCCCCTTTC
GCCAGCTGGCGTAATAGCGAAGAGGCCCGCACCGATCGCCCTTCCCAACAGTTGCGCAGCCTGAATGGCG
AATGGG
[124 nt withheld, positions 3367-3490]
C
[91 nt withheld, positions 3492-3582]
A
[49 nt withheld, positions 3584-3632]
CCTTTGACGTTGGAGTCCACGTTCTTT
[37 nt withheld, positions 3660-3696]
ACCCTATCTCGGTCTATTCTTTTGATTTATAAGGGATTTTGCCGATTTCGGCCTATTGGTTAAAAAATGA
GCTGATTTAACAAAAATTTAACGCGAATTTTAACAAAATATTAACGCTTACAATTTAGGTGGCACTTTTC
GGGGAAATGTGCGCGGAACCCCTATTTGTTTATTTTTCTAAATACATTCAAATATGTATCCGCTCATGAG
ACAATAACCCTGATAAATGCTTCAATAATATTGAAAAAGGAAGAGTATGAGTATTCAACATTTCCGTGTC
GCCCTTATTCCCTTTTTTGCGGCATTTTGCCTTCCTGTTTTTGCTCACCCAGAAACGCTGGTGAAAGTAA
AAGATGCTGAAGATCAGTTGGGTGCACGAGTGGGTTACATCGAACTGGATCTCAACAGCGGTAAGATCCT
TGAGAGTTTTCGCCCCGAAGAACGTTTTCCAATGATGAGCACTTTTAAAGTTCTGCTATGTGGCGCGGTA
TTATCCCGTATTGACGCCGGGCAAGAGCAACTCGGTCGCCGCATACACTATTCTCAGAATGACTTGGTTG
AGTACTCACCAGTCACAGAAAAGCATCTTACGGATGGCATGACAGTAAGAGAATTATGCAGTGCTGCCAT
AACCATGAGTGATAACACTGCGGCCAACTTACTTCTGACAACGATCGGAGGACCGAAGGAGCTAACCGCT
TTTTTGCACAACATGGGGGATCATGTAACTCGCCTTGATCGTTGGGAACCGGAGCTGAATGAAGCCATAC
CAAACGACGAGCGTGACACCACGATGCCTGTAGCAATGGCAACAACGTTGCGCAAACTATTAACTGGCGA
ACTACTTACTCTAGCTTCCCGGCAACAATTAATAGACTGGATGGAGGCGGATAAAGTTGCAGGACCACTT
CTGCGCTCGGCCCTTCCGGCTGGCTGGTTTATTGCTGATAAATCTGGAGCCGGTGAGCGTGGGTCTCGCG
GTATCATTGCAGCACTGGGGCCAGATGGTAAGCCCTCCCGTATCGTAGTTATCTACACGACGGGGAGTCA
GGCAACTATGGATGAACGAAATAGACAGATCGCTGAGATAGGTGCCTCACTGATTAAGCATTGGTAACTG
TCAGACCAAGTTTACTCATATATACTTTAGATTGATTTAAAACTTCATTTTTAATTTAAAAGGATCTAGG
TGAAGATCCTTTTTGATAATCTCATGACCAAAATCCCTTAACGTGAGTTTTCGTTCCACTGAGCGTCAGA
CCCCGTAGAAAAGATCAAAGGATCTTCTTGAGATCCTTTTTTTCTGCGCGTAATCTGCTGCTTGCAAACA
AAAAAACCACCGCTACCAGCGGTGGTTTGTTTGCCGGATCAAGAGCTACCAACTCTTTTTCCGAAGGTAA
CTGGCTTCAGCAGAGCGCAGATACCAAATACTGTTCTTCTAGTGTAGCCGTAGTTAGGCCACCACTTCAA
GAACTCTGTAGCACCGCCTACATACCTCGCTCTGCTAATCCTGTTACCAGTGGCTGCTGCCAGTGGCGAT
AAGTCGTGTCTTACCGGGTTGGACTCAAGACGATAGTTACCGGATAAGGCGCAGCGGTCGGGCTGAACGG
GGGGTTCGTGCACACAGCCCAGCTTGGAGCGAACGACCTACACCGAACTGAGATACCTACAGCGTGAGCT
ATGAGAAAGCGCCACGCTTCCCGAAGGGAGAAAGGCGGACAGGTATCCGGTAAGCGGCAGGGTCGGAACA
GGAGAGCGCACGAGGGAGCTTCCAGGGGGAAACGCCTGGTATCTTTATAGTCCTGTCGGGTTTCGCCACC
TCTGACTTGAGCGTCGATTTTTGTGATGCTCGTCAGGGGGGCGGAGCCTATGGAAAAACGCCAGCAACGC
GGCCTTTTTACGGTTCCTGGCCTTTTGCTGGCCTTTTGCTCACATGTTCTTTCCTGCGTTATCCCCTGAT
TCTGTGGATAACCGTATTACCGCCTTTGAGTGAGCTGATACCGCTCGCCGCAGCCGAACGACCGAGCGCA
GCGAGTCAGTGAGCGAGGAAGCGGAAGAGCGCCCAATACGCAAACCGCCTCTCCCCGCGCGTTGGCCGAT
TCATTAATGCAGCTGGCACGACAGGTTTCCCGACTGGAAAGCGGGCAGTGAGCGCAACGCAATTAATGTG
AGTTAGCTCACTCATTAGGCACCCCAGGCTTTACACTTTATGCTTCCGGCTCGTATGTTGTGTGGAATTG
TGAGCGGATAACAATTTCACACAGGAAACAGCTATGACCATGATTACGCCAAGCGCGCAATTAACCCTCA
CTAAAGGGAACAAAAGCTGGAGCTGCAAGCTTAATGTAGTCTTATGCAATACTCTTGTAGTCTTGCAACA
TGGTAACGATGAGTTAGCAACATGCCTTACAAGGAGAGAAAAAGCACCGTGCATGCCGATTGGTGGAAGT
AAGGTGGTACGATCGTGCCTTATTAGGAAGGCAACAGACGGGTCTGACATGGATTGGACGAACCACTGAA
TTGCCGCATTGCAGAGATATTGTATTTAAGTGCCTAGCTCGATACATAAACGGGTCTCTCTGGTTAGACC
AGATCTGAGCCTGGGAGCTCTCTGGCTAACTAGGGAACCCACTGCTTAAGCCTCAATAAAGCTTGCCTTG
AGTGCTTCAAGTAGTGTGTGCCCGTCTGTTGTGTGACTCTGGTAACTAGAGATCCCTCAGACCCTTTTAG
TCAGTGTGGAAAATCTCTAGCAGTGGCGCCCGAACAGGGACTTGAAAGCGAAAGGGAAACCAGAGGAGCT
CTCTCGACGCAGGACTCGGCTTGCTGAAGCGCGCACGGCAAGAGGCGAGGGGCGGCGACTGGTGAGTACG
CCAAAAATTTTGACTAGCGGAGGCTAGAAGGAGAGAGATGGGTGCGAGAGCGTCAGTATTAAGCGGGGGA
GAATTAGATCGCGATGGGAAAAAATTCGGTTAAGGCCAGGGGGAAAGAAAAAATATAAATTAAAACATAT
AGTATGGGCAAGCAGGGAGCTAGAACGATTCGCAGTTAATCCTGGCCTGTTAGAAACATCAGAAGGCTGT
AGACAAATACTGGGACAGCTACAACCATCCCTTCAGACAGGATCAGAAGAACTTAGATCATTATATAATA
CAGTAGCAACCCTCTATTGTGTGCATCAAAGGATAGAGATAAAAGACACCAAGGAAGCTTTAGACAAGAT
AGAGGAAGAGCAAAACAAAAGTAAGACCACCGCACAGCAAGCGGCCGCTGATCTTCAGACCTGGAGGAGG
AGATATGAGGGACAATTGGAGAAGTGAATTATATAAATATAAAGTAGTAAAAATTGAACCATTAGGAGTA
GCACCCACCAAGGCAAAGAGAAGAGTGGTGCAGAGAGAAAAAAGAGCAGTGGGAATAGGAGCTTTGTTCC
TTGGGTTCTTGGGAGCAGCAGGAAGCACTATGGGCGCAGCGTCAATGACGCTGACGGTACAGGCCAGACA
ATTATTGTCTGGTATAGTGCAGCAGCAGAACAATTTGCTGAGGGCTATTGAGGCGCAACAGCATCTGTTG
CAACTCACAGTCTGGGGCATCAAGCAGCTCCAGGCAAGAATCCTGGCTGTGGAAAGATACCTAAAGGATC
AACAGCTCCTGGGGATTTGGGGTTGCTCTGGAAAACTCATTTGCACCACTGCTGTGCCTTGGAATGCTAG
TTGGAGTAATAAATCTCTGGAACAGATTTGGAATCACACGACCTGGATGGAGTGGGACAGAGAAATTAAC
AATTACACAAGCTTAATACACTCCTTAATTGAAGAATCGCAAAACCAGCAAGAAAAGAATGAACAAGAAT
TATTGGAATTAGATAAATGGGCAAGTTTGTGGAATTGGTTTAACATAACAAATTGGCTGTGGTATATAAA
ATTATTCATAATGATAGTAGGAGGCTTGGTAGGTTTAAGAATAGTTTTTGCTGTACTTTCTATAGTGAAT
AGAGTTAGGCAGGGATATTCACCATTATCGTTTCAGACCCACCTCCCAACCCCGAGGGGACCCAGAGAGG
GCCTATTTCCCATGATTCCTTCATATTTGCATATACGATACAAGGCTGTTAGAGAGATAATTAGAATTAA
TTTGACTGTAAACACAAAGATATTAGTACAAAATACGTGACGTAGAAAGTAATAATTTCTTGGGTAGTTT
GCAGTTTTAAAATTATGTTTTAAAATGGACTATCATATGCTTACCGTAACTTGAAAGTATTTCGATTTCT
TGGCTTTATATATCTTGTGGAAAGGACGAAACACCGGAAGGGCAGAAGCTGCATGTGTTTTAGAGCTAGA
AATAGCAAGTTAAAATAAGGCTAGTCCGTTATCAACTTGAAAAAGTGGCACCGAGTCGGTGCTTTTTTAA
GCTTGGCGTAACTAGATCTTGAGACAAATGGCAGTATTCATCCACAATTTTAAAAGAAAAGGGGGGATTG
GGGGGTACAGTGCAGGGGAAAGAATAGTAGACATAATAGCAACAGACATACAAACTAAAGAATTACAAAA
ACAAATTACAAAAATTCAAAATTTTCGGGTTTATTACAGGGACAGCAGAGATCCACTTTGGCGCCGGCTC
GAGGGGG
