>Addgene plasmid #77903 | PIP4K2B gRNA (BRDN0001147019) | depositor partial sequence | sequence record 145363 | Target Sequence
GAAGGGCAGAAGCTGCATGT
