>Addgene plasmid #77903 | PIP4K2B gRNA (BRDN0001147019) | addgene partial sequence | sequence record 188621 | hU6-F
GAAAGTAATAATTTCTTGGGTAGTTTGCAGTTTTAAAATTATGTTTTAAAATGGACTATCATATGCTTAC
CGTAACTTGAAAGTATTTCGATTTCTTGGCTTTATATATCTTGTGGAAAGGACGAAACACCGGAAGGGCA
GAAGCTGCATGTGTTTTAGAGCTAGAAATAGCAAGTTAAAATAAGGCTAGTCCGTTATCAACTTGAAAAA
GTGGCACCGAGTCGGTGCTTTTTTAAGCTTGGCGTAACTAGATCTTGAGACAAATGGCAGTATTCATCCA
CAATTTTAAAAGAAAAGGGGGGATTGGGGGGTACAGTGCAGGGGAAAGAATAGTAGACATAATAGCAACA
GACATACAAACTAAAGAATTACAAAAACAAATTACAAAAATTCAAAATTTTCGGGTTTATTACAGGGACA
GCAGAGATCCACTTTGGCGCCGGCTCGAGGGGGCCCGGGTGCAAAGATGGATAAAGTTTTAAACAGAGAG
GAATCTTTGCAGCTAATGGACCTTCTAGGTCTTGAAAGGAGTGGGAATTGGCTCCGGTGCCCGTCAGTGG
GCAGAGCGCA
